Addgene plasmid #175509: PB-CT3G-CERP2-MG-IRES2-mTagBFP2
Purpose: (Empty Backbone) All-in-one piggyBac transposon destination vector for mCMV+dox-inducible expression of Mega Gate cloned elements upstream of IRES2-mTagBFP2 (CMVe-hEF1a-driven rtTA and puromycin resistance)
Depositing lab: George Church. Depositing organization: Harvard Medical School. Publication: An integrated pipeline for mammalian genetic screening. Kramme C, Plesa AM, Wang HH, Wolf B, Smela MP, Guo X, Kohman RE, Chatterjee P, Church GM. Cell Rep Methods. 2021 Sep 27;1(6):100082. doi: 10.1016/j.crmeth.2021.100082. eCollection 2021 Oct 25. PubMed 35474898.
Backbone
  Vector backbone: pUC57
  Backbone size (bp): 7519
  Vector type: Mammalian Expression, Synthetic Biology
  Promoter: TRE3G-mCMV
  Selectable markers: Puromycin
Growth in bacteria
  Bacterial resistance: Ampicillin, 100 μg/mL
  Growth temperature: 37°C
  Growth strain: DH5alpha
  Copy number: High Copy
Gene/Insert
  Cloning method: Gateway Cloning
  Sequencing primers: 5′ M13 FWD; 3′ M13 REV
Terms and licenses: Academic/Nonprofit Terms; Industry Terms: Not Available to Industry
How to cite: PB-CT3G-CERP2-MG-IRES2-mTagBFP2 was a gift from George Church (Addgene plasmid # 175509 ; http://n2t.net/addgene:175509 ; RRID:Addgene_175509)
