[The description below was written by a language model from this plasmid's Addgene catalogue record and pLannotate feature annotations shown in this document.]
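Description:
PB-CT3G-CERP2-MG-IRES2-mTagBFP2 is an empty all-in-one piggyBac transposon destination vector built on a pUC57 backbone for doxycycline-inducible expression in mammalian cells. In bacteria it is maintained through a high-copy ColE1/pUC-type origin and selected with ampicillin via the bla gene. Remnants of lac-region sequences (lacZα and lacI fragments, lac promoter and operator) also come from the cloning backbone. The automated feature table does not annotate the piggyBac terminal repeats, so their positions cannot be given from this record, although the catalogue entry describes the plasmid as a transposon vector intended for genomic integration, which depends on a piggyBac transposase that is not encoded on this plasmid.

The inducible unit consists of a third-generation Tet-responsive promoter (TRE3G with a minimal CMV promoter) followed by an attR1/attR2 Gateway-type acceptor site used for "Mega Gate" cloning. The interval between the two att sites is short, and no ccdB or chloramphenicol cassette is annotated there, consistent with growth in a standard DH5alpha strain. Downstream lie a partial match to an HA epitope tag, an EMCV IRES2, the blue fluorescent protein mTagBFP2 and an SV40 polyadenylation signal. A gene recombined into the site is therefore transcribed together with the reporter as one bicistronic message, and blue fluorescence reports induction.

On the opposite strand, a CMV enhancer fused to the human EF-1α core promoter constitutively drives a reverse tetracycline transactivator and the puromycin N-acetyltransferase gene, ending in a second SV40 poly(A) signal. The element linking these two coding sequences is not annotated. This arrangement lets a single plasmid provide integration, puromycin selection of stable cells and dox-controlled expression. It is suited to building inducible gene or library constructs for mammalian genetic screening.
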