Features (pLannotate 1.2.2; 26 found; start..end, strand, type, name):
      9..257     +  promoter       TRE3GV promoter (fragment): 3rd-generation Tet-responsive promoter that can be activated by binding of Tet-On® 3G, optimized for retroviral and lentiviral vectors
    264..305     +  promoter       tight TRE promoter (fragment): Tet-responsive promoter PTight, consisting of seven tet operator sequences followed by the minimal CMV promoter
    368..492     +  protein_bind   attR1: mutant version of attR; recombination site for the Gateway® LR reaction LR Clonase™
    613..737     -  protein_bind   attR2: mutant version of attR; recombination site for the Gateway® LR reaction LR Clonase™
    739..767     +  CDS            3xHA (fragment): three tandem HA epitope tags
    859..1445    +  misc_feature   IRES2: internal ribosome entry site (IRES) of the encephalomyocarditis virus (EMCV)
   1446..2144    +  CDS            TagBFP: TagBFP is a basic (constitutively fluorescent) blue fluorescent protein published in 2008, derived from Entacmaea quadricolor. It is reported to be a very rapidly-maturing monomer with very low acid sensitivity.
   2165..2299    -  polyA_signal   SV40 poly(A) signal: SV40 polyadenylation signal
   2612..2769    +  CDS            lacZα (fragment): LacZα fragment of β-galactosidase; lacZ fragment
   2775..2874    -  misc_feature   bom (fragment): basis of mobility region from pBR322
   2978..3013    -  CDS            rop (fragment): Rop protein, which maintains plasmids at low copy number; rop
   3109..3213    +  promoter       AmpR promoter: bla
   3214..4074    +  CDS            AmpR: β-lactamase; bla; confers resistance to ampicillin, carbenicillin, and related antibiotics
   4245..4833    +  rep_origin     ori: high-copy-number ColE1/pMB1/pBR322/pUC origin of replication
   5016..5108    +  CDS            lacI (fragment): lac repressor; lacI; The lac repressor binds to the lac operator to inhibit transcription in E. coli. This inhibition can be relieved by adding lactose or isopropyl-β-D-thiogalactopyranoside (IPTG).
   5114..5197    +  CDS            lacI (fragment): lac repressor; lacI; The lac repressor binds to the lac operator to inhibit transcription in E. coli. This inhibition can be relieved by adding lactose or isopropyl-β-D-thiogalactopyranoside (IPTG).
   5210..5231    +  protein_bind   CAP binding site: CAP binding activates transcription in the presence of cAMP. E. coli catabolite activator protein
   5246..5276    +  promoter       lac promoter: promoter for the E. coli lac operon
   5284..5300    +  protein_bind   lac operator: The lac repressor binds to the lac operator to inhibit transcription in E. coli. This inhibition can be relieved by adding lactose or isopropyl-β-D-thiogalactopyranoside (IPTG). lac repressor encoded by lacI
   5588..5669    -  polyA_signal   SV40 poly(A) signal: SV40 polyadenylation signal
   5692..5775    -  CDS            large T antigen (fragment): large T antigen from SV40 (simian virus 40)
   5789..6385    -  CDS            pac: PUAC_STRAD - Protein predicted: Swiss-Prot protein existence level 4. Detoxification of puromycin. From Streptomyces alboniger.
   6458..6568    -  CDS            VP48: 3 tandem repeats of the minimal activation domain of herpes simplex virus VP16 (Cheng et al., 2013)
   6498..7195    -  CDS            rtTA3 (fragment): reverse tetracycline transactivator 3 activates expression from Tet-responsive promoters in the presence of doxycycline
   7248..7459    -  promoter       EF-1α core promoter: core promoter for human elongation factor EF-1α
   7460..7839    -  enhancer       CMV enhancer: human cytomegalovirus immediate early enhancer
>Addgene plasmid #175509 | PB-CT3G-CERP2-MG-IRES2-mTagBFP2 | addgene full sequence | sequence record 345099 | Addgene NGS Result
ATCACCTCGAGTTTACTCCCTATCAGTGATAGAGAACGTATGAAGAGTTTACTCCCTATCAGTGATAGAG
AACGTATGCAGACTTTACTCCCTATCAGTGATAGAGAACGTATAAGGAGTTTACTCCCTATCAGTGATAG
AGAACGTATGACCAGTTTACTCCCTATCAGTGATAGAGAACGTATCTACAGTTTACTCCCTATCAGTGAT
AGAGAACGTATATCCAGTTTACTCCCTATCAGTGATAGAGAACGTATAAGCTTGCCTATATAAGCAGAGC
TCGTTTAGTGAACCGTCAGATCGCCTGGAGACGCCATCCACGCTGTTTTGACCTCCATAGAAGACACCGG
GACCGATCCAGCCTACCACAAGTTTGTACAAAAAAGCTGAACGAGAAACGTAAAATGATATAAATATCAA
TATATTAAATTAGATTTTGCATAAAAAACAGACTACATAATACTGTAAAACACAACATATCCAGTCACTA
TGGCGACAGAAGAAGTATAGGGATAACAGGGTAATTGTTGTAAGCGCGCTATGATGGAGGCTATGCCACT
AGAATCTGCGTTCGCTACCTTAGGACCGTTATAGTTAGAAGGAAAGCTCCATCATAGTGACTGGATATGT
TGTGTTTTACAGTATTATGTAGTCTGTTTTTTATGCAAAATCTAATTTAATATATTGATATTTATATCAT
TTTACGTTTCTCGTTCAGCTTTCTTGTACAAAGTGGTATACCCATACGATGTTCCAGATTACGCTTAGTA
ATGAGAAATACTCAGAAGATGTCACTCACCATAGAGAGACCATTAATGGGTCTCCTAGGCCACTGAGCAA
GAACTATGAATGAGATCTCCCCTCTCCCTCCCCCCCCCCTAACGTTACTGGCCGAAGCCGCTTGGAATAA
GGCCGGTGTGCGTTTGTCTATATGTTATTTTCCACCATATTGCCGTCTTTTGGCAATGTGAGGGCCCGGA
AACCTGGCCCTGTCTTCTTGACGAGCATTCCTAGGGGTCTTTCCCCTCTCGCCAAAGGAATGCAAGGTCT
GTTGAATGTCGTGAAGGAAGCAGTTCCTCTGGAAGCTTCTTGAAGACAAACAACGTCTGTAGCGACCCTT
TGCAGGCAGCGGAACCCCCCACCTGGCGACAGGTGCCTCTGCGGCCAAAAGCCACGTGTATAAGATACAC
CTGCAAAGGCGGCACAACCCCAGTGCCACGTTGTGAGTTGGATAGTTGTGGAAAGAGTCAAATGGCTCTC
CTCAAGCGTATTCAACAAGGGGCTGAAGGATGCCCAGAAGGTACCCCATTGTATGGGATCTGATCTGGGG
CCTCGGTACACATGCTTTACATGTGTTTAGTCGAGGTTAAAAAAACGTCTAGGCCCCCCGAACCACGGGG
ACGTGGTTTTCCTTTGAAAAACACGATGATAATATGGCCACAACCATGAGTGAACTCATAAAGGAAAATA
TGCACATGAAACTTTATATGGAAGGTACAGTCGACAATCACCATTTCAAATGTACCTCAGAAGGAGAGGG
CAAGCCATACGAAGGAACCCAAACCATGCGAATAAAGGTAGTGGAGGGGGGTCCTCTCCCCTTTGCATTT
GATATCCTCGCAACGTCTTTCCTGTATGGCTCAAAAACCTTCATAAATCATACGCAGGGCATACCAGACT
TCTTCAAACAGTCCTTTCCGGAGGGCTTCACTTGGGAAAGAGTCACGACTTATGAAGATGGCGGCGTCCT
GACAGCAACTCAGGACACATCTCTACAGGATGGCTGCCTCATCTATAATGTGAAGATTCGGGGAGTTAAC
TTCACTAGCAACGGACCTGTTATGCAGAAGAAAACGCTTGGTTGGGAAGCATTTACGGAAACTCTTTATC
CTGCTGATGGTGGGCTTGAAGGTCGCAACGACATGGCACTCAAACTGGTTGGAGGGAGCCACCTTATCGC
CAATGCAAAGACGACTTATCGCTCTAAAAAACCAGCTAAAAACCTGAAGATGCCCGGTGTGTACTATGTA
GACTACCGCCTGGAACGAATAAAAGAAGCCAATAACGAGACTTATGTGGAGCAGCATGAAGTGGCGGTGG
CACGGTACTGTGATCTGCCGAGCAAACTTGGGCATAAACTGAATTAAGCGGCCGCTTTCTCCGCGATCCA
GACATGATAAGATACATTGATGAGTTTGGACAAACCAAAACTAGAATGCAGTGAAAAAAATGCCTTATTT
GTGAAATTTGTGATGCTATTGCCTTATTTGTAACCATTATAAGCTGCAATAAACAAGTTATCTATAACAA
GAAAATATATATATAATAAGTTATCACGTAAGTAGAACATGAAATAACAATATAATTATCGTATGAGTTA
AATCTTAAAAGTCACGTAAAAGATAATCATGCGTCATTTTGACTCACGCGGTCGTTATAGTTCAAAATCA
GTGACACTTACCGCATTGACAAGCACGCCTCACGGGAGCTCCAAGCGGCGACTGAGATGTCCTAAATGCA
CAGCGACGGATTCGCGCTATTTAGAAAGAGAGAGCAATATTTCAAGAATGCATGCGTCAATTTTACGCAG
ACTATCTTTCTAGGGTTAAGAATTCACTGGCCGTCGTTTTACAACGTCGTGACTGGGAAAACCCTGGCGT
TACCCAACTTAATCGCCTTGCAGCACATCCCCCTTTCGCCAGCTGGCGTAATAGCGAAGAGGCCCGCACC
GATCGCCCTTCCCAACAGTTGCGCAGCCTGAATGGCGAATGGCGCCTGATGCGGTATTTTCTCCTTACGC
ATCTGTGCGGTATTTCACACCGCATATGGTGCACTCTCAGTACAATCTGCTCTGATGCCGCATAGTTAAG
CCAGCCCCGACACCCGCCAACACCCGCTGACGCGCCCTGACGGGCTTGTCTGCTCCCGGCATCCGCTTAC
AGACAAGCTGTGACCATGTCTCCGGGAGCTGCATGTGTCAGAGGTTTTCACCGTCATCACCGAAACACGC
GAGTTCGAAAGGGCCTCGTGATACGCCTATTTTTATAGGTTAATGTCATGATAATAATGGTTTCTTAGAC
GTCAGGTGGCACTTTTCGGGGAAATGTGCGCGGAACCCCTATTTGTTTATTTTTCTAAATACATTCAAAT
ATGTATCCGCTCATGAGACAATAACCCTGATAAATGCTTCAATAATATTGAAAAAGGAAGAGTATGAGTA
TTCAACATTTCCGTGTCGCCCTTATTCCCTTTTTTGCGGCATTTTGCCTTCCTGTTTTTGCTCACCCAGA
AACGCTGGTGAAAGTAAAAGATGCTGAAGATCAGTTGGGTGCACGAGTGGGTTACATCGAACTGGATCTC
AACAGCGGTAAGATCCTTGAGAGTTTTCGCCCCGAAGAACGTTTTCCAATGATGAGCACTTTTAAAGTTC
TGCTATGTGGCGCGGTATTATCCCGTATTGACGCCGGGCAAGAGCAACTCGGTCGCCGCATACACTATTC
TCAGAATGACTTGGTTGAGTACTCACCAGTCACAGAAAAGCATCTTACGGATGGCATGACAGTAAGAGAA
TTATGCAGTGCTGCCATAACCATGAGTGATAACACTGCGGCCAACTTACTTCTGACAACGATCGGAGGAC
CGAAGGAGCTAACCGCTTTTTTGCACAACATGGGGGATCATGTAACTCGCCTTGATCGTTGGGAACCGGA
GCTGAATGAAGCCATACCAAACGACGAGCGTGACACCACGATGCCTGTAGCAATGGCAACAACGTTGCGC
AAACTATTAACTGGCGAACTACTTACTCTAGCTTCCCGGCAACAATTAATAGACTGGATGGAGGCGGATA
AAGTTGCAGGACCACTTCTGCGCTCGGCCCTTCCGGCTGGCTGGTTTATTGCTGATAAATCTGGAGCCGG
TGAGCGTGGTTCACGCGGTATCATTGCAGCACTGGGGCCAGATGGTAAGCCCTCCCGTATCGTAGTTATC
TACACGACGGGGAGTCAGGCAACTATGGATGAACGAAATAGACAGATCGCTGAGATAGGTGCCTCACTGA
TTAAGCATTGGTAACTGTCAGACCAAGTTTACTCATATATACTTTAGATTGATTTAAAACTTCATTTTTA
ATTTAAAAGGATCTAGGTGAAGATCCTTTTTGATAATCTCATGACCAAAATCCCTTAACGTGAGTTTTCG
TTCCACTGAGCGTCAGACCCCGTAGAAAAGATCAAAGGATCTTCTTGAGATCCTTTTTTTCTGCGCGTAA
TCTGCTGCTTGCAAACAAAAAAACCACCGCTACCAGCGGTGGTTTGTTTGCCGGATCAAGAGCTACCAAC
TCTTTTTCCGAAGGTAACTGGCTTCAGCAGAGCGCAGATACCAAATACTGTTCTTCTAGTGTAGCCGTAG
TTAGGCCACCACTTCAAGAACTCTGTAGCACCGCCTACATACCTCGCTCTGCTAATCCTGTTACCAGTGG
CTGCTGCCAGTGGCGATAAGTCGTGTCTTACCGGGTTGGACTCAAGACGATAGTTACCGGATAAGGCGCA
GCGGTCGGGCTGAACGGGGGGTTCGTGCACACAGCCCAGCTTGGAGCGAACGACCTACACCGAACTGAGA
TACCTACAGCGTGAGCTATGAGAAAGCGCCACGCTTCCCGAAGGGAGAAAGGCGGACAGGTATCCGGTAA
GCGGCAGGGTCGGAACAGGAGAGCGCACGAGGGAGCTTCCAGGGGGAAACGCCTGGTATCTTTATAGTCC
TGTCGGGTTTCGCCACCTCTGACTTGAGCGTCGATTTTTGTGATGCTCGTCAGGGGGGCGGAGCCTATGG
AAAAACGCCAGCAACGCGGCCTTTTTACGGTTCCTGGCCTTTTGCTGGCCTTTTGCTCACATGTTCTTTC
CTGCGTTATCCCCTGATTCTGTGGATAACCGTATTACCGCCTTTGAGTGAGCTGATACCGCTCGCCGCAG
CCGAACGACCGAGCGCAGCGAGTCAGTGAGCGAGGAAGCGGATGAGCGCCCAATACGCAAACCGCCTCTC
ACCGCGCGTTGGCCGATTCATTAATGCAGCTGGCACGACAGGTTTCCCGACTGGAAAGCGGGCAGTGAGC
GCAACGCAAACCGCCTCTCCCCGCGCGTTGGCCGATTCATTAATGCAGCTGGCACGACAGGTTTCCCGAC
TGGAAAGCGGGCAGTGAGCGCAACGCAATTAATGTGAGTTAGCTCACTCATTAGGCACCCCAGGCTTTAC
ACTTTATGCTTCCGGCTCGTATGTTGTGTGGAATTGTGAGCGGATAACAATTTCACACAGGAAACAGCTA
TGACCATGATTACGCCAAGGTCGACTTAACCCTAGAAAGATAATCATATTGTGACGTACGTTAAAGATAA
TCATGCGTAAAATTGACGCATGTGTTTTATCGGTCTGTATATCGAGGTTTATTTATTAATTTGAATAGAT
ATTAAGTTTTATTATATTTACACTTACATACTAATAATAAATTCAACAAACAATTTATTTATGTTTATTT
ATTTATTAAAAAAAAACAAAAACTCAAAATTTCTTCTATAAAGTAACAAAACTTTTAGCAGTGAAAAAAA
TGCTTTATTTGTGAAATTTGTGATGCTATTGCTTTATTTGTAACCATTATAAGCTGCAATAAACAAGTTA
ACAACAACAATTGCATTCATTTTATGTTTCAGGTTCAGGGGGAGGTGTGGGAGGTTTTTTAAAGCAAGTA
AAACCTCTACAAATGTGGTATGGCTGATTATGATCCTCTGGAGATTCATGCGCCAGGTTTTCTGGTCATG
CACCACGTTCGTGGGCCCTCAGGAACCTCCACGTCAGCGGTAACTGTGAAGCCCAGTCGCTCGTAAAAAG
GAAGATTCCGGGGAGCACTGGTTTCGAGGAACGCCGGCACGCCAGCCCGTTCCGCGGCCTCAACACCAGG
AAGAACGACAGCGCTTCCCAAACCTTTACCTTGGTGATCTGGGCTGACACCGACAGTGGCAAGAAACCAC
GCAGGCTCCTTTGGTCTATGAGGAGCCAGCAAGCCCTCCATTTGCTGTTGTGCCGCCAACCTACTCCCTG
ACAGCTCGGCCATCCGCGGACCTATTTCCGCGAACACTGCGCCGGCTTCGACGCTTTCCGGAGTAGTCCA
GACCGCAACTGCGGCACCATCGTCCGCAACCCAAACTTTACCAATGTCCAGACCCACGCGCGTAAGAAAC
AGCTCTTGCAACTCAGTTACCCTCTCTATGTGTCTGTCCGGATCTACGGTATGGCGGGTCGCTGGATAAT
CTGCAAATGCTGCGGCAAGTGTTCGGACAGCCCGTGGTACATCGTCACGGGTAGCGAGCCTAACAGTGGG
CTTATATTCCGTCATGGGGCCGGGGTTCTCCTCCACGTCGCCGGCCTGCTTCAGCAGGCTGAAGTTGGTG
GCGCCGCTGCCCCCGGGGAGCATGTCAAGGTCAAAATCGTCAAGAGCGTCAGCAGGCAGCATATCAAGGT
CAAAGTCGTCAAGGGCATCGGCTGGGAGCATGTCTAAGTCAAAATCGTCAAGGGCGTCGGTCGGCCCGCC
GCTTTCGCACTTTAGCTGTTTCTCCAGGCCACATATGATTAGTTCCAGGCCGAAAAGGAAGGCAGGTTCG
GCTCCCTGCCGGTCGAACAGCTCAATTGCTTGTTTCAGAAGTGGGGGCATAGAATCGGTGGTAGGTGTCT
CTCTTTCCTCTTTTGCTACTTGATGCTCCTGTTCCTCCAATACGCAGCCCAGTGTAAAGTGGCCCACGGC
GGACAGAGCGTACAGTGCGTTCTCCAGGGAGAAGCCTTGCTGACACAGGAACGCGAGCTGATTTTCCAGG
GTTTCGTACTGTTTCTCTGTTGGGCGGGTGCCGAGATGCACTTTAGCCCCGTCACGATGTGAGAGGAGAG
CACAGCGGTATGACTTGGCGTTGTTCCGCAGAAAGTCTTGCCATGACTCGCCTTCCAGGGGGCAGGAGTG
GGTATGATGCCTGTCCAGCATCTCGATTGGCAGGGCATCGAGCAGGGCCCGCTTGTTCTTCACGTGCCAG
TACAGGGTAGGCTGCTCAACTCCCAGCTTTTGAGCGAGTTTCCTTGTCGTCAGGCCTTCGATACCGACTC
CATTGAGTAATTCCAGAGCAGAGTTTATGACTTTGCTCTTGTCCAGTCTAGACATCTTATCGTCATCGTC
TTTGTAATCCATGGTGGCGGATCCCGCGTCACGACACCTGTGTTCTGGCGGCAAACCCGTTGCGAAAAAG
AACGTTCACGGCGACTACTGCACTTATATACGGTTCTCCCCCACCCTCGGGAAAAAGGCGGAGCCAGTAC
ACGACATCACTTTCCCAGTTTACCCCGCGCCACCTTCTCTAGGCACCGGTTCAATTGCCGACCCCTCCCC
CCAACTTCTCGGGCACTGTGGGCCATGTGCGCTCTGCCCCATGGTAATAGCCATGACTAATACGTAGATG
TACTGCCAAGTAGGAAAGTGCCATAAGGTCATGTACTGGGCATAATGCCAGGCGGGCCATTTACCGTCAT
TGACGTCAATAGGGGGCGTACTTGGCATATGATACACTTGATGTACTGCCAAGTGGGCAGTTTACCGTAA
ATACTCCACCCATTGACGTCAATGGAAAGTGCCTATTGGCGTTACTATGGGAACATACGTCATTATTGAC
GTCAATGGGCGGGGGTCGTTGGGCGGTCAGCCAGGCGGGCCATTTACCGTAAGTTATGTAACGCGGAACT
CCATATATGGGCTATGAACTAATGACCCCGTAATTGATTACTATTAATAACTAGTCAATAATCAATGTCA
TAAGCTCTAATCGCATAATCGAGCTAAGAGCGATTAATATGCTTAGCTAGCTTAGCTAAGCTAGATTTCT
CTATTCTCCCACAATATATAGCAGCTATTAGCTTAGCAGTCCGAATACGATCGTCCACGATCCATAAGCG
TAACACATTTGAGTAGCGACTGACGGGCACCGGAGCCACTCGAGTGGAATT
